>Addgene plasmid #153126 | Flag-FOXI1 | addgene full sequence | sequence record 305130 | Addgene NGS Result
GCCAATTCAATATGGCGTATATGGACTCATGCCAATTCAATATGGTGGATCTGGACCTGTGCCAATTCAA
TATGGCGTATATGGACTCGTGCCAATTCAATATGGTGGATCTGGACCCCAGCCAATTCAATATGGCGGAC
TTGGCACCATGCCAATTCAATATGGCGGACCTGGCACTGTGCCAACTGGGGAGGGGTCTACTTGGCACGG
TGCCAAGTTTGAGGAGGGGTCTTGGCCCTGTGCCAAGTCCGCCATATTGAATTGGCATGGTGCCAATAAT
GGCGGCCATATTGGCTATATGCCAGGATCAATATATAGGCAATATCCAATATGGCCCTATGCCAATATGG
CTATTGGCCAGGTTCAATACTATGTATTGGCCCTATGCCATATAGTATTCCATATATGGGTTTTCCTATT
GACGTAGATAGCCCCTCCCAATGGGCGGTCCCATATACCATATATGGGGCTTCCTAATACCGCCCATAGC
CACTCCCCCATTGACGTCAATGGTCTCTATATATGGTCTTTCCTATTGACGTCATATGGGCGGTCCTATT
GACGTATATGGCGCCTCCCCCATTGACGTCAATTACGGTAAATGGCCCGCCTGGCTCAATGCCCATTGAC
GTCAATAGGACCACCCACCATTGACGTCAATGGGATGGCTCATTGCCCATTCATATCCGTTCTCACGCCC
CCTATTGACGTCAATGACGGTAAATGGCCCACTTGGCAGTACATCAATATCTATTAATAGTAACTTGGCA
AGTACATTACTATTGGAAGTACGCCAGGGTACATTGGCAGTACTCCCATTGACGTCAATGGCGGTAAATG
GCCCGCGATGGCTGCCAAGTACATCCCCATTGACGTCAATGGGGAGGGGCAATGACGCAAATGGGCGTTC
CATTGACGTAAATGGGCGGTAGGCGTGCCTAATGGGAGGTCTATATAAGCAATGCTCGTTTAGGGAACCG
CCATTCTGCCTGGGGACGTCGGAGCAAGCTTGATTTAGGTGACACTATAGAATACAAGCTACTTGTTCTT
TTTGCAGGATCAGCCACCATGGATTACAAGGACGACGACGATAAGGGATCCCATCGATTCGAATTCAGCT
CCTTCGACCTGCCGGCGCCCTCCCCACCTCGCTGCAGCCCCCAGTTCCCCAGCATCGGCCAGGAGCCCCC
CGAGATGAACCTCTACTATGAGAACTTCTTCCACCCACAGGGCGTGCCCAGCCCTCAGCGGCCCTCCTTC
GAGGGCGGCGGCGAGTATGGGGCCACCCCCAACCCCTACCTCTGGTTCAACGGGCCCACCATGACCCCGC
CACCCTACCTGCCCGGCCCCAACGCCAGCCCCTTCCTGCCCCAGGCCTATGGAGTGCAGAGGCCGCTGCT
GCCCAGCGTGTCGGGGCTTGGCGGGAGCGACCTGGGCTGGCTGCCCATCCCCTCGCAGGAGGAGCTGATG
AAGCTGGTGCGGCCACCCTATTCCTACTCGGCTCTCATCGCCATGGCCATCCACGGGGCACCCGACAAGC
GCCTCACTCTCAGCCAGATCTACCAGTACGTGGCCGACAACTTCCCCTTCTACAACAAGAGCAAGGCCGG
CTGGCAGAACTCCATCCGCCACAACCTGTCGCTCAACGACTGCTTCAAGAAGGTGCCCCGCGACGAGGAC
GACCCGGGCAAAGGGAATTACTGGACCCTGGACCCCAACTGTGAGAAAATGTTCGACAATGGAAATTTCC
GCAGGAAAAGGAAGAGAAAATCAGATGTTTCCTCTAGCACAGCCTCCTTGGCCTTAGAGAAGACAGAGAG
CAGTCTCCCGGTGGACAGCCCCAAGACCACGGAGCCTCAGGACATCTTGGATGGAGCCTCACCAGGGGGC
ACCACCAGCTCCCCAGAGAAGCGGCCCTCCCCTCCCCCATCAGGCGCCCCTTGCCTTAACAGCTTCCTTT
CCTCTATGACAGCCTATGTGAGCGGGGGCAGCCCCACGAGCCACCCCTTGGTCACACCAGGACTGAGCCC
TGAGCCCAGTGACAAGACGGGGCAGAACTCACTGACCTTCAACTCCTTCTCCCCGCTCACCAACCTCAGC
AACCACAGCGGTGGGGGTGACTGGGCGAACCCCATGCCCACCAACATGCTCAGCTATGGAGGATCTGTGC
TCAGCCAATTCAGCCCTCACTTCTACAACAGTGTCAACACCAGTGGTGTCCTCTACCCCAGGGAGGGCAC
CGAGGTCTAGGTACCTCGAGCCTCTAGAACTATAGTGAGTCGTATTACGTAGATCCAGACATGATAAGAT
ACATTGATGAGTTTGGACAAACCACAACTAGAATGCAGTGAAAAAAATGCTTTATTTGTGAAATTTGTGA
TGCTATTGCTTTATTTGTAACCATTATAAGCTGCAATAAACAAGTTAACAACAACAATTGCATTCATTTT
ATGTTTCAGGTTCAGGGGGAGGTGTGGGAGGTTTTTTAATTCGCGGCCGCGGCGCCAATGCATTGGGCCC
GGTACCCAGCTTTTGTTCCCTTTAGTGAGGGTTAATTGCGCGCTTGGCGTAATCATGGTCATAGCTGTTT
CCTGTGTGAAATTGTTATCCGCTCACAATTCCACACAACATACGAGCCGGGAGCATAAAGTGTAAAGCCT
GGGGTGCCTAATGAGTGAGCTAACTCACATTAATTGCGTTGCGCTCACTGCCCGCTTTCCAGTCGGGAAA
CCTGTCGTGCCAGCTGCATTAATGAATCGGCCAACGCGCGGGGAGAGGCGGTTTGCGTATTGGGCGCTCT
TCCGCTTCCTCGCTCACTGACTCGCTGCGCTCGGTCGTTCGGCTGCGGCGAGCGGTATCAGCTCACTCAA
AGGCGGTAATACGGTTATCCACAGAATCAGGGGATAACGCAGGAAAGAACATGTGAGCAAAAGGCCAGCA
AAAGGCCAGGAACCGTAAAAAGGCCGCGTTGCTGGCGTTTTTCCATAGGCTCCGCCCCCCTGACGAGCAT
CACAAAAATCGACGCTCAAGTCAGAGGTGGCGAAACCCGACAGGACTATAAAGATACCAGGCGTTTCCCC
CTGGAAGCTCCCTCGTGCGCTCTCCTGTTCCGACCCTGCCGCTTACCGGATACCTGTCCGCCTTTCTCCC
TTCGGGAAGCGTGGCGCTTTCTCATAGCTCACGCTGTAGGTATCTCAGTTCGGTGTAGGTCGTTCGCTCC
AAGCTGGGCTGTGTGCACGAACCCCCCGTTCAGCCCGACCGCTGCGCCTTATCCGGTAACTATCGTCTTG
AGTCCAACCCGGTAAGACACGACTTATCGCCACTGGCAGCAGCCACTGGTAACAGGATTAGCAGAGCGAG
GTATGTAGGCGGTGCTACAGAGTTCTTGAAGTGGTGGCCTAACTACGGCTACACTAGAAGAACAGTATTT
GGTATCTGCGCTCTGCTGAAGCCAGTTACCTTCGGAAAAAGAGTTGGTAGCTCTTGATCCGGCAAACAAA
CCACCGCTGGTAGCGGTGGTTTTTTTGTTTGCAAGCAGCAGATTACGCGCAGAAAAAAAGGATCTCAAGA
AGATCCTTTGATCTTTTCTACGGGGTCTGACGCTCAGTGGAACGAAAACTCACGTTAAGGGATTTTGGTC
ATGAGATTATCAAAAAGGATCTTCACCTAGATCCTTTTAAATTAAAAATGAAGTTTTAAATCAATCTAAA
GTATATATGAGTAAACTTGGTCTGACAGTTACCAATGCTTAATCAGTGAGGCACCTATCTCAGCGATCTG
TCTATTTCGTTCATCCATAGTTGCCTGACTCCCCGTCGTGTAGATAACTACGATACGGGAGGGCTTACCA
TCTGGCCCCAGTGCTGCAATGATACCGCGAGACCCACGCTCACCGGCTCCAGATTTATCAGCAATAAACC
AGCCAGCCGGAAGGGCCGAGCGCAGAAGTGGTCCTGCAACTTTATCCGCCTCCATCCAGTCTATTAATTG
TTGCCGGGAAGCTAGAGTAAGTAGTTCGCCAGTTAATAGTTTGCGCAACGTTGTTGCCATTGCTACAGGC
ATCGTGGTGTCACGCTCGTCGTTTGGTATGGCTTCATTCAGCTCCGGTTCCCAACGATCAAGGCGAGTTA
CATGATCCCCCATGTTGTGCAAAAAAGCGGTTAGCTCCTTCGGTCCTCCGATCGTTGTCAGAAGTAAGTT
GGCCGCAGTGTTATCACTCATGGTTATGGCAGCACTGCATAATTCTCTTACTGTCATGCCATCCGTAAGA
TGCTTTTCTGTGACTGGTGAGTACTCAACCAAGTCATTCTGAGAATAGTGTATGCGGCGACCGAGTTGCT
CTTGCCCGGCGTCAATACGGGATAATACCGCGCCACATAGCAGAACTTTAAAAGTGCTCATCATTGGAAA
ACGTTCTTCGGGGCGAAAACTCTCAAGGATCTTACCGCTGTTGAGATCCAGTTCGATGTAACCCACTCGT
GCACCCAACTGATCTTCAGCATCTTTTACTTTCACCAGCGTTTCTGGGTGAGCAAAAACAGGAAGGCAAA
ATGCCGCAAAAAAGGGAATAAGGGCGACACGGAAATGTTGAATACTCATACTCTTCCTTTTTCAATATTA
TTGAAGCATTTATCAGGGTTATTGTCTCATGAGCGGATACATATTTGAATGTATTTAGAAAAATAAACAA
ATAGGGGTTCCGCGCACATTTCCCCGAAAAGTGCCACCTAAATTGTAAGCGTTAATATTTTGTTAAAATT
CGCGTTAAATTTTTGTTAAATCAGCTCATTTTTTAACCAATAGGCCGAAATCGGCAAAATCCCTTATAAA
TCAAAAGAATAGACCGAGATAGGGT
[37 nt withheld, positions 4856-4892]
AAAGAACGTGGACTCCAACGTCAAAGG
[49 nt withheld, positions 4920-4968]
T
[91 nt withheld, positions 4970-5060]
G
[124 nt withheld, positions 5062-5185]
CCCATTCGCCATTCAGGCTGCGCAACTGTTGGGAAGGGCGATCGGTGCGGGCCTCTTCGCTATTACGCCA
GTCGACC
Features (pLannotate 1.2.2; 16 found; start..end, strand, type, name):
      1..978     +  promoter       CMV IE94 promoter: enhancer/promoter region of simian cytomegalovirus major immediate early transcription unit IE94
   1013..1031    +  promoter       SP6 promoter: promoter for bacteriophage SP6 RNA polymerase
   1072..1088    +  CDS            FLAG (fragment): FLAG® epitope tag, followed by an enterokinase cleavage site
   1117..2247    +  CDS            FOXI1: FOXI1_HUMAN - Also known as FKHL10, FREAC6. Experimental evidence at protein level: Swiss-Prot protein existence level 1. Transcriptional activator required for the development of normal hearing, sense of balance and kidney function. Required for the expression of SLC26A4/PDS, JAG1 and COCH in a subset of epithelial cells and the development of the endolymphatic system in the inner ear. Also required for the expression of SLC4A1/AE1, SLC4A9/AE4, ATP6V1B1 and the differentiation of intercalated cells in the epithelium of distal renal tubules (By similarity). From Homo sapiens (Human).
   2270..2287    -  promoter       T7 promoter (fragment): promoter for bacteriophage T7 RNA polymerase
   2292..2426    -  polyA_signal   SV40 poly(A) signal: SV40 polyadenylation signal
   2539..2557    -  promoter       T3 promoter: promoter for bacteriophage T3 RNA polymerase
   2602..2618    -  protein_bind   lac operator: The lac repressor binds to the lac operator to inhibit transcription in E. coli. This inhibition can be relieved by adding lactose or isopropyl-β-D-thiogalactopyranoside (IPTG). lac repressor encoded by lacI
   2626..2656    -  promoter       lac promoter: promoter for the E. coli lac operon
   2671..2692    -  protein_bind   CAP binding site: CAP binding activates transcription in the presence of cAMP. E. coli catabolite activator protein
   2705..2797    -  CDS            lacI (fragment): lac repressor; lacI; The lac repressor binds to the lac operator to inhibit transcription in E. coli. This inhibition can be relieved by adding lactose or isopropyl-β-D-thiogalactopyranoside (IPTG).
   2980..3568    -  rep_origin     ori: high-copy-number ColE1/pMB1/pBR322/pUC origin of replication
   3739..4599    -  CDS            AmpR: β-lactamase; bla; confers resistance to ampicillin, carbenicillin, and related antibiotics
   4600..4704    -  promoter       AmpR promoter: bla
   4757..5185    -  rep_origin     f1 ori (sequence partly withheld): f1 bacteriophage origin of replication; arrow indicates direction of (+) strand synthesis
   5190..5256    -  CDS            lacZα (fragment): LacZα fragment of β-galactosidase; lacZ fragment
