[The description below was written by a language model from this plasmid's Addgene catalogue record and pLannotate feature annotations shown in this document.]
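Description:
Flag-FOXI1 is a mammalian expression plasmid built on the pCS2+ N-flag backbone, carrying the human FOXI1 coding sequence fused at its N terminus to a backbone-encoded FLAG epitope tag. The full sequenced construct is about 5.3 kb. It is propagated in E. coli as a high-copy plasmid through a ColE1/pUC-type origin and selected with ampicillin via the β-lactamase gene. An f1 phage origin is also present, along with residual lac promoter/operator, lacI and lacZα fragments that are leftovers of the cloning vector lineage and play no role in the expression cassette.

Expression is driven by the simian cytomegalovirus IE94 enhancer/promoter, a strong constitutive element in mammalian cells, and transcripts are terminated by the SV40 polyadenylation signal downstream of the insert. The FOXI1 open reading frame was inserted between EcoRI and XhoI sites, both of which remain intact, placing it in frame behind the FLAG tag so the protein can be detected or immunoprecipitated with anti-FLAG antibodies. An SP6 promoter sits between the CMV IE94 promoter and the tagged coding sequence, which in pCS2-type vectors allows in vitro transcription of sense mRNA. T7 and T3 promoters lie in the opposite orientation on the far side of the insert and the poly(A) signal.

FOXI1 is a forkhead-box transcriptional activator involved in inner ear and kidney intercalated cell development. The plasmid belongs to a uniform library of tagged FOX transcription factor expression constructs and is intended for overexpressing FLAG-tagged human FOXI1 in mammalian cells.
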