Addgene plasmid #153126: Flag-FOXI1
Purpose: Expression of Flag tagged human FOXI1 in mammalian cells
Depositing lab: Stefan Koch. Depositing organization: Linkopings Universitet. Publication: A uniform expression library for the exploration of FOX transcription factor biology. Moparthi L, Koch S. Differentiation. 2020 Sep - Oct;115:30-36. doi: 10.1016/j.diff.2020.08.002. Epub 2020 Aug 20. PubMed 32858261.
Backbone
  Vector backbone: pCS2+ N-flag
  Backbone size w/o insert (bp): 4131
  Vector type: Mammalian Expression
Growth in bacteria
  Bacterial resistance: Ampicillin, 100 μg/mL
  Growth temperature: 37°C
  Growth strain: DH5alpha
  Copy number: High Copy
Gene/Insert
  Gene/Insert name: human FOXI1
  Species: H. sapiens (human)
  Insert size (bp): 1138
  Entrez Gene: FOXI1 (a.k.a. FKH10, FKHL10, FREAC-6, FREAC6, HFH-3, HFH3)
  Promoter: CMV IE94
  Tag / fusion protein: Flag (N terminal on backbone)
  Cloning method: Restriction Enzyme; 5′ cloning site EcoRI (not destroyed); 3′ cloning site XhoI (not destroyed)
  Sequencing primers: 5′ SP6; 3′ EBV-rev
Terms and licenses: Academic/Nonprofit Terms; Industry Terms: Not Available to Industry
How to cite: Flag-FOXI1 was a gift from Stefan Koch (Addgene plasmid # 153126 ; http://n2t.net/addgene:153126 ; RRID:Addgene_153126)
