>Addgene plasmid #153126 | Flag-FOXI1 | depositor partial sequence | sequence record 296312 | hFOXI1 gene sequence
ATGAGCTCCTTCGACCTGCCGGCGCCCTCCCCACCTCGCTGCAGCCCCCAGTTCCCCAGCATCGGCCAGG
AGCCCCCCGAGATGAACCTCTACTATGAGAACTTCTTCCACCCACAGGGCGTGCCCAGCCCTCAGCGGCC
CTCCTTCGAGGGCGGCGGCGAGTATGGGGCCACCCCCAACCCCTACCTCTGGTTCAACGGGCCCACCATG
ACCCCGCCACCCTACCTGCCCGGCCCCAACGCCAGCCCCTTCCTGCCCCAGGCCTATGGAGTGCAGAGGC
CGCTGCTGCCCAGCGTGTCGGGGCTTGGCGGGAGCGACCTGGGCTGGCTGCCCATCCCCTCGCAGGAGGA
GCTGATGAAGCTGGTGCGGCCACCCTATTCCTACTCGGCTCTCATCGCCATGGCCATCCACGGGGCACCC
GACAAGCGCCTCACTCTCAGCCAGATCTACCAGTACGTGGCCGACAACTTCCCCTTCTACAACAAGAGCA
AGGCCGGCTGGCAGAACTCCATCCGCCACAACCTGTCGCTCAACGACTGCTTCAAGAAGGTGCCCCGCGA
CGAGGACGACCCGGGCAAAGGGAATTACTGGACCCTGGACCCCAACTGTGAGAAAATGTTCGACAATGGA
AATTTCCGCAGGAAAAGGAAGAGAAAATCAGATGTTTCCTCTAGCACAGCCTCCTTGGCCTTAGAGAAGA
CAGAGAGCAGTCTCCCGGTGGACAGCCCCAAGACCACGGAGCCTCAGGACATCTTGGATGGAGCCTCACC
AGGGGGCACCACCAGCTCCCCAGAGAAGCGGCCCTCCCCTCCCCCATCAGGCGCCCCTTGCCTTAACAGC
TTCCTTTCCTCTATGACAGCCTATGTGAGCGGGGGCAGCCCCACGAGCCACCCCTTGGTCACACCAGGAC
TGAGCCCTGAGCCCAGTGACAAGACGGGGCAGAACTCACTGACCTTCAACTCCTTCTCCCCGCTCACCAA
CCTCAGCAACCACAGCGGTGGGGGTGACTGGGCGAACCCCATGCCCACCAACATGCTCAGCTATGGAGGA
TCTGTGCTCAGCCAATTCAGCCCTCACTTCTACAACAGTGTCAACACCAGTGGTGTCCTCTACCCCAGGG
AGGGCACCGAGGTCTAG
